>Addgene plasmid #127046 | pJUMP19-L3S2P21_CT | addgene full sequence | sequence record 248462 | Addgene NGS Result
TTAATTAAGGAGTTGACGGCTAGCTCAGTCCTAGGTACAGTGCTAGCGTACTTAACTTCTGACTGAGTTG
CACGCTTAACTTCTGACTGAGTTGCACGCTGAATTCGCGGCCGCTTCTAGAGGGTCTGCGATGTTTGGTC
TCTTTCGTGATCGACTCGGTACCAAATTCCAGAAAAGAGGCCTCCCGAAAGGGGGGCCTTTTTTCGTTTT
GGTCCTGTTCGCTTGAGACCTTTCATCGCGACCTACTAGTAGCGGCCGCTGCAGGGAGTAACTTCTGACT
GAGTTGCATACTTGTTTAACTTTAAGAAGGAGATATACAATGGTAGCCCGTAAAGGAGAAGAACTTTTCA
CTGGAGTTGTCCCAATTCTTGTTGAATTAGATGGTGATGTTAATGGGCACAAATTTTCTGTCAGTGGAGA
GGGTGAAGGTGATGCAACATACGGAAAACTTACCCTTAAATTTATTTGCACTACTGGAAAACTACCTGTT
CCATGGCCAACACTTGTCACTACTTTCGGTTATGGTGTTCAATGCTTTGCGAGATACCCAGATCATATGA
AACAGCATGACTTTTTCAAGAGTGCCATGCCCGAAGGTTATGTACAGGAAAGAACTATATTTTTCAAAGA
TGACGGGAACTACAAGACACGTGCTGAAGTCAAGTTTGAAGGTGATACCCTTGTTAATAGAATCGAGTTA
AAAGGTATTGATTTTAAAGAAGATGGAAACATTCTTGGACACAAATTGGAATACAACTATAACTCACACA
ATGTATACATCATGGCAGACAAACAAAAGAATGGAATCAAAGTTAACTTCAAAATTAGACACAACATTGA
AGATGGAAGCGTTCAACTAGCAGACCATTATCAACAAAATACTCCAATTGGCGATGGCCCTGTCCTTTTA
CCAGACAACCATTACCTGTCCACACAATCTGCCCTTTCGAAAGATCCCAACGAAAAGAGAGATCACATGG
TCCTTCTTGAGTTTGTAACAGCTGCTGGGATTACACATGGCATGGATGAACTATACAAAGGTTCGTAACT
TCTGACTGAGTTGCACGCTCTAGTCTTGGACTCCTGTTGATAGATCCAGTAATGACCTCAGAACTCCATC
TGGATTTGTTCAGAACGCTCGGTTGCCGCCGGGCGTTTTTTATTGGTGAGAATCCAGGGGTCCCCAATAA
TTACGATTTAAATTAGTAGCCCGCCTAATGAGCGGGCTTTTTTTTAATTCCCCTATTTGTTTATTTTTCT
AAATACATTCAAATATGTATCCGCTCATGAGACAATAACCCTGATAAATGCTTCAATAATATTGAAAAAG
GAAGAGTATGAGCATTCAGCATTTTCGTGTGGCGCTGATTCCGTTTTTTGCGGCGTTTTGCCTGCCGGTG
TTTGCGCATCCGGAAACCCTGGTGAAAGTGAAAGATGCGGAAGATCAACTGGGTGCGCGCGTGGGCTATA
TTGAACTGGATCTGAACAGCGGCAAAATTCTGGAATCTTTTCGTCCGGAAGAACGTTTTCCGATGATGAG
CACCTTTAAAGTGCTGCTGTGCGGTGCGGTTCTGAGCCGTGTGGATGCGGGCCAGGAACAACTGGGCCGT
CGTATTCATTATAGCCAGAACGATCTGGTGGAATATAGCCCGGTGACCGAAAAACATCTGACCGATGGCA
TGACCGTGCGTGAACTGTGCAGCGCGGCGATTACCATGAGCGATAACACCGCGGCGAACCTGCTGCTGAC
GACCATTGGCGGTCCGAAAGAACTGACCGCGTTTCTGCATAACATGGGCGATCATGTGACCCGTCTGGAT
CGTTGGGAACCGGAACTGAACGAAGCGATTCCGAACGATGAACGTGATACCACCATGCCGGCAGCAATGG
CGACCACCCTGCGTAAACTGCTGACGGGTGAGCTGCTGACCCTGGCAAGCCGCCAGCAACTGATTGATTG
GATGGAAGCGGATAAAGTGGCGGGTCCGCTGCTGCGTAGCGCGCTGCCGGCTGGCTGGTTTATTGCGGAT
AAAAGCGGTGCGGGCGAACGTGGCAGCCGTGGCATTATTGCGGCGCTGGGCCCGGATGGTAAACCGAGCC
GTATTGTGGTGATTTATACCACCGGCAGCCAGGCGACGATGGATGAACGTAACCGTCAGATTGCGGAAAT
TGGCGCGAGCCTGATTAAACATTGGTAAACCGATACAATTAAAGGCTCCTTTTGGAGCCTTTTTTTTTGG
ACGACCCTTGTCCTTTTCCGCTGCATAACCCTGCTTCGGGGTCATTATAGCGATTTTTTCGGTATATCCA
TCCTTTTTCGCACGATATACAGGATTTTGCCAAAGGGTTCGTGTAGACTTTCCTTGGTGTATCCAACGGC
GTCAGCCGGGCAGGATAGGTGAAGTAGGCCCACCCGCGAGCGGGTGTTCCTTCTTCACTGTCCCTTATTC
GCACCTGGCGGTGCTCAACGGGAATCCTGCTCTGCGAGGCTGGCCGTAGGCCGGCCCCGTAGAAAAGATC
AAAGGATCTTCTTGAGATCCTTTTTTTCTGCGCGTAATCTGCTGCTTGCAAACAAAAAAACCACCGCTAC
CAGCGGTGGTTTGTTTGCCGGATCAAGAGCTACCAACTCTTTTTCCGAAGGTAACTGGCTTCAGCAGAGC
GCAGATACCAAATACTGTCCTTCTAGTGTAGCCGTAGTTAGGCCACCACTTCAAGAACTCTGTAGCACCG
CCTACATACCTCGCTCTGCTAATCCTGTTACCAGTGGCTGCTGCCAGTGGCGATAAGTCGTGTCTTACCG
GGTTGGACTCAAGACGATAGTTACCGGATAAGGCGCAGCGGTCGGGCTGAACGGGGGGTTCGTGCACACA
GCCCAGCTTGGAGCGAACGACCTACACCGAACTGAGATACCTACAGCGTGAGCTATGAGAAAGCGCCACG
CTTCCCGAAGGGAGAAAGGCGGACAGGTATCCGGTAAGCGGCAGGGTCGGAACAGGAGAGCGCACGAGGG
AGCTTCCAGGGGGAAACGCCTGGTATCTTTATAGTCCTGTCGGGTTTCGCCACCTCTGACTTGAGCGTCG
ATTTTTGTGATGCTCGTCAGGGGGGCGGAGCCTATGGAAAAACGCCAGCAACGCGGCCTTTTTACGGTTC
CTGGCCTTTTGCTGGCCTTTTGCTCACATGTTCTTTCCTGCGTTATCCCCTGATTCTGTGGATAACCGTA
TTACCGCCTTTGAGTGAGCTGATACCGCTCGCCGCAGCCGAACGACCGAGCGCAGCGAGTCAGTGAGCGA
GGAAGCGGAAGAGCGCCTGATGCGGTATTTTCTCCTTACGCATCTGTGCGGTATTTCACACCGCATATGG
TGCACTCTCAGTACAATCTGCTCTGATGCCGCATAGTTAAGCCAGTATACACTCCGCTATCGCTACGTGA
CTGGGTCATGGCTGCGCCCCGACACCCGCCAACACCCGCTGACGCGCCCTGACGGGCTTGTCTGCTCCCG
GCATCCGCTTACAGACAAGCTGTGACAGTCTCCGGGAGCTGCATGTGTCAGAGGTTTTCACCGTCATCAC
CGAAACGCGCGAGGCAGCTGCGGTAAAGCTCATCAGCGTGGTCGTGCAGCGATTCACAGATGTCTGCCTG
TTCATCCGCGTCCAGCTCGTTGAGTTTCTCCAGAAGCGTTAATGTCTGGCTTCTGATAAAGCGGGCCATG
TTAAGGGCGGTTTTTTCCTGTTTGGTCACTGATGCCTCCGTGTAAGGGGGATTTCTGTTCATGGGGGTAA
TGATACCGATGAAACGAGAGAGGATGCTCACGATACGGGTTACTGATGATGAACATGCCCGGTTACTGGA
ACGTTGTGAGGGTAAACAACTGGCGGTATGGATGCGGCGGGGGCGCGCCCAGCTGTCTAGGGCGGCGGAT
TTGTCCTACTCAGGAGAGCGTTCACCGACAAACAACAGATAAAACGAAAGGCCCAGTCTTTCGACTGAGC
CTTTCGTTTTATTTGATGCCT
Features (pLannotate 1.2.2; 15 found; start..end, strand, type, name):
     13..37      +  promoter       J23119(SpeI) promoter (fragment): bacterial promoter (Registry of Standard Biological Parts BBa J23119) modified to end with an SpeI site
    101..122     +  misc_feature   BioBrick prefix: BioBrick prefix for parts that do not start with "ATG"
    244..264     +  misc_feature   BioBrick suffix: universal suffix for all parts
    292..312     +  RBS            RBS: efficient ribosome binding site from bacteriophage T7 gene 10 (Olins and Rangwala, 1989)
    320..1039    +  CDS            yEGFP: yEGFP is a fluorescent protein published in 1997.
   1079..1173    +  terminator     lambda t0 terminator: transcription terminator from phage lambda
   1246..1337    +  promoter       AmpR promoter: bla
   1338..2195    +  CDS            bla: BLAT_ECOLX - Experimental evidence at protein level: Swiss-Prot protein existence level 1. TEM-type are the most prevalent beta-lactamases in enterobacteria; they hydrolyze the beta-lactam bond in susceptible beta-lactam antibiotics, thus conferring resistance to penicillins and cephalosporins. TEM-3 and TEM-4 are capable of hydrolyzing cefotaxime and ceftazidime. TEM-5 is capable of hydrolyzing ceftazidime. TEM-6 is capable of hydrolyzing ceftazidime and aztreonam. TEM-8/CAZ-2, TEM- 16/CAZ-7 and TEM-24/CAZ-6 are markedly active against ceftazidime. IRT- 4 shows resistance to beta-lactamase in
   2202..2241    +  terminator     fd terminator: central terminator from bacteriophage fd (Otsuka and Kunisawa, 1982)
   2388..2496    +  oriT           oriT: incP origin of transfer
   2532..3120    +  rep_origin     ori: high-copy-number ColE1/pMB1/pBR322/pUC origin of replication
   3306..3446    -  misc_feature   bom: basis of mobility region from pBR322
   3548..3739    -  CDS            rop: Rop protein, which maintains plasmids at low copy number; rop
   3780..3890    +  CDS            mbeC (fragment): MBEC_ECOLX - Experimental evidence at protein level: Swiss-Prot protein existence level 1. Required for efficient mobilization of ColE1 plasmid and is thus essential to promote the specific transfer of the plasmid during conjugation. Probably functions by inducing DNA bending, helping the MbeA relaxase to melt the DNA around the nic site and cleave the phosphodiester bond. Binds specifically double-stranded DNA (dsDNA) containing the ColE1 oriT but does not recognize the inverted repeat (IR). From Escherichia coli.
   3919..4005    -  terminator     rrnB T1 terminator: Escherichia coli rrnB; transcription terminator T1 from the E. coli rrnB gene
