[The description below was written by a language model from this plasmid's Addgene catalogue record and pLannotate feature annotations shown in this document.]
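Description:
pJUMP19-L3S2P21_CT is a basic-part storage plasmid from the Joint Universal Modular Plasmids (JUMP) platform, a synthetic-biology vector set whose backbones derive from the SEVA architecture. It is built on pJUMP19-Tac and is maintained in E. coli under ampicillin selection, provided by a TEM-type bla gene with its own promoter followed by the phage fd terminator. Replication relies on a ColE1/pMB1-family origin accompanied by the bom region and the rop gene, which is consistent with the catalogue listing of low copy number. An incP oriT is also annotated, a standard SEVA element that allows conjugative mobilisation when transfer functions are supplied in trans. A short mbeC fragment appears to be a remnant of the pBR322-type replicon region.

The insert is a synthetic "CT" part: a C-terminal module combining a stop codon with the synthetic terminator L3S2P21, sub-domesticated from the EcoFlex MoClo toolkit for use in modular hierarchical assembly of transcription units. The automated annotation does not label the part itself, but the space between the annotated BioBrick prefix and suffix is the likely position of the roughly 120 bp insert, although the record does not state this. Other annotated features include a fragment of the J23119 constitutive promoter upstream of the prefix. Downstream of the suffix lie a T7 gene 10 ribosome binding site and a green fluorescent protein coding sequence (called as yEGFP), ending in the lambda t0 terminator. An rrnB T1 terminator insulates the cargo region on the other side. The record does not explain the role of the downstream fluorescent reporter. The plasmid's use is as a source of a stop-plus-terminator element for building bacterial expression constructs.
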