Addgene plasmid #127046: pJUMP19-L3S2P21_CT
Purpose: Basic Part CT- C-terminus + Terminator; L3S2P21. C-termini STOP + terminator (synthetic)
Depositing lab: Chris French. Depositing organization: University of Edinburgh. Publication: Joint universal modular plasmids (JUMP): a flexible vector platform for synthetic biology. Valenzuela-Ortega M, French C. Synth Biol (Oxf). 2021 Feb 2;6(1):ysab003. doi: 10.1093/synbio/ysab003. eCollection 2021. PubMed 33623824.
Backbone
  Vector backbone: pJUMP19-Tac
  Backbone manufacturer: Backbone derived from SEVA.
  Vector type: Bacterial Expression, Synthetic Biology
Growth in bacteria
  Bacterial resistance: Ampicillin, 100 μg/mL
  Growth temperature: 37°C
  Growth strain: JM109
  Copy number: Low Copy
Gene/Insert
  Gene/Insert name: Part L3S2P21_CT
  Species: Synthetic
  Mutation: None
  Cloning method: Restriction Enzyme; 5′ cloning site Unknown (unknown if destroyed)
Terms and licenses: Academic/Nonprofit Terms; Industry Terms: Not Available to Industry
Depositor comments: Part sub-domesticated from EcoFlex MoClo toolkit (PMID: 27096716) Please visit https://www.biorxiv.org/content/10.1101/799585v1 for bioRxiv preprint.
How to cite: pJUMP19-L3S2P21_CT was a gift from Chris French (Addgene plasmid # 127046 ; http://n2t.net/addgene:127046 ; RRID:Addgene_127046)
